Addgene plasmid #166207: pDONR221-SCARB2(v2)
Purpose: Gateway entry vector for N. furzeri SCARB2
Depositing lab: Daniel Jarosz. Depositing organization: Stanford University. Publication: Tissue-specific landscape of protein aggregation and quality control in an aging vertebrate. Chen YR, Harel I, Singh PP, Ziv I, Moses E, Goshtchevsky U, Machado BE, Brunet A, Jarosz DF. Dev Cell. 2024 Jul 22;59(14):1892-1911.e13. doi: 10.1016/j.devcel.2024.04.014. Epub 2024 May 28. PubMed 38810654.
Backbone
  Vector backbone: pDONR221
  Vector type: Gateway Entry Vector
Growth in bacteria
  Bacterial resistance: Kanamycin, 50 μg/mL
  Growth temperature: 37°C
  Growth strain: DH5alpha
  Copy number: High Copy
Gene/Insert
  Gene/Insert name: SCARB2(v2)
  Species: N. furzeri
  Insert size (bp): 1518
  Cloning method: Gateway Cloning
Terms and licenses: Academic/Nonprofit Terms; Industry Terms: Not Available to Industry
Depositor comments: Stopless entry clone. Please visit https://doi.org/10.1101/2022.02.26.482120 for bioRxiv preprint. Also see Harel and Chen et al. 2024 (https://doi.org/10.1016/j.celrep.2023.112787)
How to cite: pDONR221-SCARB2(v2) was a gift from Daniel Jarosz (Addgene plasmid # 166207 ; http://n2t.net/addgene:166207 ; RRID:Addgene_166207)
