[The description below was written by a language model from this plasmid's Addgene catalogue record and pLannotate feature annotations shown in this document.]
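Description:
pDONR221-SCARB2(v2) is a Gateway entry clone built on the pDONR221 backbone, carrying the coding sequence for SCARB2 from the African turquoise killifish, Nothobranchius furzeri. The sequenced plasmid is about 4.1 kb and is maintained in E. coli through a high-copy ColE1/pUC-type origin, with selection by a kanamycin resistance gene (aminoglycoside phosphotransferase). Upstream of the cloning region sit the rrnB T1 and T2 transcription terminators, which insulate the insert from read-through transcription originating in the backbone. A T7 promoter lies just outside attL2 and points back toward the insert.

The roughly 1.5 kb insert lies between attL1 and attL2, the recombination sites produced when an attB-flanked PCR product is recombined into the donor vector. These sites allow the open reading frame to be transferred directionally into any attR-containing destination vector by an LR Clonase reaction. The entry clone itself has no promoter for expressing the gene in its sense orientation, so expression elements, tags and host range are all determined by the destination vector chosen. The depositor notes that this is a stopless clone, meaning the native stop codon has been removed so that C-terminal fusions such as fluorescent proteins or epitope tags can be made in frame. The record does not explain what the "v2" label means.

The short lacI, lacZα and GAL4 DNA-binding-domain fragments in the automated annotation are very small partial matches. The GAL4 hit falls inside the insert and is most likely a chance similarity rather than a functional element. The associated work concerns tissue-specific protein aggregation and quality control in the ageing killifish, which suggests the clone served as a source of SCARB2 for expression constructs in those studies.
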