Features (pLannotate 1.2.2; 10 found; start..end, strand, type, name):
    121..213     +  CDS            lacI (fragment): lac repressor; lacI; The lac repressor binds to the lac operator to inhibit transcription in E. coli. This inhibition can be relieved by adding lactose or isopropyl-β-D-thiogalactopyranoside (IPTG).
    268..295     -  terminator     rrnB T2 terminator: transcription terminator T2 from the E. coli rrnB gene
    427..470     +  terminator     rrnB T1 terminator: Escherichia coli rrnB; transcription terminator T1 from the E. coli rrnB gene
    517..553     -  CDS            lacZα (fragment): LacZα fragment of β-galactosidase; lacZ fragment
    569..668     +  protein_bind   attL1: mutant version of attL; recombination site for the Gateway® LR reaction LR Clonase™
   1391..1411    +  CDS            GAL4 DNA binding domain (fragment): DNA binding domain of the GAL4 transcriptional activator; Saccharomyces cerevisiae GAL4 (truncated)
   2208..2307    -  protein_bind   attL2: mutant version of attL; recombination site for the Gateway® LR reaction LR Clonase™
   2325..2343    -  promoter       T7 promoter: promoter for bacteriophage T7 RNA polymerase
   2477..3286    +  CDS            KanR: aminoglycoside phosphotransferase; aph(3')-Ia; confers resistance to kanamycin in bacteria or G418 (Geneticin®) in eukaryotes
   3433..4021    +  rep_origin     ori: high-copy-number ColE1/pMB1/pBR322/pUC origin of replication
>Addgene plasmid #166207 | pDONR221-SCARB2(v2) | addgene full sequence | sequence record 329597 | Addgene NGS Result
CTTTCCTGCGTTATCCCCTGATTCTGTGGATAACCGTATTACCGCCTTTGAGTGAGCTGATACCGCTCGC
CGCAGCCGAACGACCGAGCGCAGCGAGTCAGTGAGCGAGGAAGCGGAAGAGCGCCCAATACGCAAACCGC
CTCTCCCCGCGCGTTGGCCGATTCATTAATGCAGCTGGCACGACAGGTTTCCCGACTGGAAAGCGGGCAG
TGAGCGCAACGCAATTAATACGCGTACCGCTAGCCAGGAAGAGTTTGTAGAAACGCAAAAAGGCCATCCG
TCAGGATGGCCTTCTGCTTAGTTTGATGCCTGGCAGTTTATGGCGGGCGTCCTGCCCGCCACCCTCCGGG
CCGTTGCTTCACAACGTTCAAATCCGCTCCCGGCGGATTTGTCCTACTCAGGAGAGCGTTCACCGACAAA
CAACAGATAAAACGAAAGGCCCAGTCTTCCGACTGAGCCTTTCGTTTTATTTGATGCCTGGCAGTTCCCT
ACTCTCGCGTTAACGCTAGCATGGATGTTTTCCCAGTCACGACGTTGTAAAACGACGGCCAGTCTTAAGC
TCGGGCCCCAAATAATGATTTTATTTTGACTGATAGTGACCTGTTCGTTGCAACAAATTGATGAGCAATG
CTTTTTTATAATGCCAACTTTGTACAAAAAAGCAGGCTTCGAAGGAGATAACAAAATGATGAGTCGAAGA
CCCTTCGCCATCTACACGGTGGGGGCCCTCTGCGCCCTCCTGCTGGTCTGTGGGATCGGTCTGATCCTGG
GGCAAGTTTTTCGCACGCTCATGCACAATCGCCTGAAAAAGGAGATTGTTTTAGTTGAGGGCAGCCGTGT
GTTCGAGTCATGGAAGAGGCCTCCTCCTCCTGTTTTCATGGAATATTTCTTCTTCAATGTCACTAATGTT
GATGAGATCCTGAAAGGGGCCAAACCGATTGTCACTCAGGTCGGCCCGTACACATACAGGGAGTACAGGT
ATAAAGACAATGTGACCATGGTGGAAAATGGAACAATGGTGTCTGCATACAACACAAAAAGCTTTGTGTT
CCTGCTAGAGAAGTCTGTGGGAGACCCAACTGTCGACAACATCACTACCGTGAACATTCCTGCTTGGGCT
GCGATGAACAAGGCAAAAATCAGTTTCTTTAGGAGCTCCATGTTAAACATGTGGATGAACTCATTAAGGA
CTGGTTTATTCACCACCCGCACTGTACATGAACTACTTTGGGGTTATGAAGATTCACTGCTGGTCAAAAT
CTCCACCACCAATCGTGAAGTGGAAAAGGACTTTGGCCTAATGATCAAGAAAAATGGAAGTAATGACGGA
GAATTTGTCTTCCACACTGGAGAACAGAACTACTTGGATTATGGCCGAGTTAAAACATGGAAAGGTCAAA
GACAGCTGACTTTCTGGTCAACCAATGAGTCAAACAGCATCGCTGGATCAGATGGGAGTGCTTTCCATCC
CCTGCTGAACAAGGATGAACGCATTTATATTTTCACTCCAGATCTCTGCAGGACAATCTACATGGATTTT
GAGAAGGATGTGGTGGTGAAAGGAATCCCAGCATACCGTTTCACACCACCGAGCTCCGTTTTGGCCAGCA
AGGAGGAGAACCCAGCCAACGAAGGGTTCTGTGTCACCTCAAATGAGTGCCTGGGAACCGGGGTCCTAAA
AGTCAGCCCCTGTCGGAAAGGTGCCCCCGTGGTGGCCTCCTTTCCTCATTTCTACCTGGGGGAAGACAAG
TACATAGATGCCATTGGAGGAATGTCCCCTCAAAGGGAGCACCATCAAACCTTTCTGGACCTGAACCCGA
CCACGGGAATAATCGTACGTGCAAACAAAAGAGCACAAGTCAACATCTTGGTTGGCAGAGTCGTTGGATT
CCCGAAAACTAAAAACCTGACTGAGACCATTTTCCCTGTTATGTTCCTCAATGAGAGTGTGGAGATTGAT
GATGCATCTGCAATGAGGGTGCAGAAGCTGCTGCTGATCACTAAACTCGTGTCCAACTTCCCACTGTTCA
TTGTGGGCCTGGGTGGCATCATGCTGATGATCTTCATCGTCCTCCTGTTTCGAGCTCATAAACAAAAGAC
TTCCACTGAAGAAGACAGCTCCTACTCTCCAGTCAGCCAAAAGGACAAGGACGACCCCCAAAACGGGAAC
TGCATCGGCTTGACGCCTAAAGGGGGCACTCAGGCCGACCCAGCTTTCTTGTACAAAGTTGGCATTATAA
GAAAGCATTGCTTATCAATTTGTTGCAACGAACAGGTCACTATCAGTCAAAATAAAATCATTATTTGCCA
TCCAGCTGATATCCCCTATAGTGAGTCGTATTACATGGTCATAGCTGTTTCCTGGCAGCTCTGGCCCGTG
TCTCAAAATCTCTGATGTTACATTGCACAAGATAAAAATATATCATCATGAACAATAAAACTGTCTGCTT
ACATAAACAGTAATACAAGGGGTGTTATGAGCCATATTCAACGGGAAACGTCGAGGCCGCGATTAAATTC
CAACATGGATGCTGATTTATATGGGTATAAATGGGCTCGCGATAATGTCGGGCAATCAGGTGCGACAATC
TATCGCTTGTATGGGAAGCCCGATGCGCCAGAGTTGTTTCTGAAACATGGCAAAGGTAGCGTTGCCAATG
ATGTTACAGATGAGATGGTCAGACTAAACTGGCTGACGGAATTTATGCCTCTTCCGACCATCAAGCATTT
TATCCGTACTCCTGATGATGCATGGTTACTCACCACTGCGATCCCCGGAAAAACAGCATTCCAGGTATTA
GAAGAATATCCTGATTCAGGTGAAAATATTGTTGATGCGCTGGCAGTGTTCCTGCGCCGGTTGCATTCGA
TTCCTGTTTGTAATTGTCCTTTTAACAGCGATCGCGTATTTCGTCTCGCTCAGGCGCAATCACGAATGAA
TAACGGTTTGGTTGATGCGAGTGATTTTGATGACGAGCGTAATGGCTGGCCTGTTGAACAAGTCTGGAAA
GAAATGCATAAACTTTTGCCATTCTCACCGGATTCAGTCGTCACTCATGGTGATTTCTCACTTGATAACC
TTATTTTTGACGAGGGGAAATTAATAGGTTGTATTGATGTTGGACGAGTCGGAATCGCAGACCGATACCA
GGATCTTGCCATCCTATGGAACTGCCTCGGTGAGTTTTCTCCTTCATTACAGAAACGGCTTTTTCAAAAA
TATGGTATTGATAATCCTGATATGAATAAATTGCAGTTTCATTTGATGCTCGATGAGTTTTTCTAATCAG
AATTGGTTAATTGGTTGTAACACTGGCAGAGCATTACGCTGACTTGACGGGACGGCGCAAGCTCATGACC
AAAATCCCTTAACGTGAGTTACGCGTCGTTCCACTGAGCGTCAGACCCCGTAGAAAAGATCAAAGGATCT
TCTTGAGATCCTTTTTTTCTGCGCGTAATCTGCTGCTTGCAAACAAAAAAACCACCGCTACCAGCGGTGG
TTTGTTTGCCGGATCAAGAGCTACCAACTCTTTTTCCGAAGGTAACTGGCTTCAGCAGAGCGCAGATACC
AAATACTGTTCTTCTAGTGTAGCCGTAGTTAGGCCACCACTTCAAGAACTCTGTAGCACCGCCTACATAC
CTCGCTCTGCTAATCCTGTTACCAGTGGCTGCTGCCAGTGGCGATAAGTCGTGTCTTACCGGGTTGGACT
CAAGACGATAGTTACCGGATAAGGCGCAGCGGTCGGGCTGAACGGGGGGTTCGTGCACACAGCCCAGCTT
GGAGCGAACGACCTACACCGAACTGAGATACCTACAGCGTGAGCTATGAGAAAGCGCCACGCTTCCCGAA
GGGAGAAAGGCGGACAGGTATCCGGTAAGCGGCAGGGTCGGAACAGGAGAGCGCACGAGGGAGCTTCCAG
GGGGAAACGCCTGGTATCTTTATAGTCCTGTCGGGTTTCGCCACCTCTGACTTGAGCGTCGATTTTTGTG
ATGCTCGTCAGGGGGGCGGAGCCTATGGAAAAACGCCAGCAACGCGGCCTTTTTACGGTTCCTGGCCTTT
TGCTGGCCTTTTGCTCACATGTT
