>Addgene plasmid #166207 | pDONR221-SCARB2(v2) | depositor partial sequence | sequence record 322756 | insert sequence
ATGAGTCGAAGACCCTTCGCCATCTACACGGTGGGGGCCCTCTGCGCCCTCCTGCTGGTCTGTGGGATCG
GTCTGATCCTGGGGCAAGTTTTTCGCACGCTCATGCACAATCGCCTGAAAAAGGAGATTGTTTTAGTTGA
GGGCAGCCGTGTGTTCGAGTCATGGAAGAGGCCTCCTCCTCCTGTTTTCATGGAATATTTCTTCTTCAAT
GTCACTAATGTTGATGAGATCCTGAAAGGGGCCAAACCGATTGTCACTCAGGTCGGCCCGTACACATACA
GGGAGTACAGGTATAAAGACAATGTGACCATGGTGGAAAATGGAACAATGGTGTCTGCATACAACACAAA
AAGCTTTGTGTTCCTGCTAGAGAAGTCTGTGGGAGACCCAACTGTCGACAACATCACTACCGTGAACATT
CCTGCTTGGGCTGCGATGAACAAGGCAAAAATCAGTTTCTTTAGGAGCTCCATGTTAAACATGTGGATGA
ACTCATTAAGGACTGGTTTATTCACCACCCGCACTGTACATGAACTACTTTGGGGTTATGAAGATTCACT
GCTGGTCAAAATCTCCACCACCAATCGTGAAGTGGAAAAGGACTTTGGCCTAATGATCAAGAAAAATGGA
AGTAATGACGGAGAATTTGTCTTCCACACTGGAGAACAGAACTACTTGGATTATGGCCGAGTTAAAACAT
GGAAAGGTCAAAGACAGCTGACTTTCTGGTCAACCAATGAGTCAAACAGCATCGCTGGATCAGATGGGAG
TGCTTTCCATCCCCTGCTGAACAAGGATGAACGCATTTATATTTTCACTCCAGATCTCTGCAGGACAATC
TACATGGATTTTGAGAAGGATGTGGTGGTGAAAGGAATCCCAGCATACCGTTTCACACCACCGAGCTCCG
TTTTGGCCAGCAAGGAGGAGAACCCAGCCAACGAAGGGTTCTGTGTCACCTCAAATGAGTGCCTGGGAAC
CGGGGTCCTAAAAGTCAGCCCCTGTCGGAAAGGTGCCCCCGTGGTGGCCTCCTTTCCTCATTTCTACCTG
GGGGAAGACAAGTACATAGATGCCATTGGAGGAATGTCCCCTCAAAGGGAGCACCATCAAACCTTTCTGG
ACCTGAACCCGACCACGGGAATAATCGTACGTGCAAACAAAAGAGCACAAGTCAACATCTTGGTTGGCAG
AGTCGTTGGATTCCCGAAAACTAAAAACCTGACTGAGACCATTTTCCCTGTTATGTTCCTCAATGAGAGT
GTGGAGATTGATGATGCATCTGCAATGAGGGTGCAGAAGCTGCTGCTGATCACTAAACTCGTGTCCAACT
TCCCACTGTTCATTGTGGGCCTGGGTGGCATCATGCTGATGATCTTCATCGTCCTCCTGTTTCGAGCTCA
TAAACAAAAGACTTCCACTGAAGAAGACAGCTCCTACTCTCCAGTCAGCCAAAAGGACAAGGACGACCCC
CAAAACGGGAACTGCATCGGCTTGACGCCTAAAGGGGGCACTCAGGCC
